>Addgene plasmid #200902 | pSL3617 (pCRISPR(BbsI)_Pse) | addgene full sequence | sequence record 393127 | Addgene NGS Result
CCCACTCGTGCACCCAACTGATCTTCAGCATCTTTTACTTTCACCAGCGTTTCTGGGTGAGCAAAAACAG
GAAGGCAAAATGCCGCAAAAAAGGGAATAAGGGCGACACGGAAATGTTGAATACTCATACTCTTCCTTTT
TCATTATTATTGAAGCATTTATCAGGGTTATTGTCTCATGAGCGGATACATATTTGAATGTATTTAGAAA
AATAAACAAATAGGGGTTCCGCGCACATTTCCCCGAAAAGTGCCACCTGACGTCGACGGATCGGGAGATC
TCCCGATCCCCTATGGTGCACTCTCAGTACAATCTGCTCTGATGCCGCATAGTTAAGCCAGTATCTGCTC
CCTGCTTGTGTGTTGGAGGTCGCTGAGTAGTGCGCGAGCAAAATTTAAGCTACAACAAGGCAAGGCTTGA
CCGACAATTGCATGAAGAATCTGCTTAGGGTTAGGCGTTTTGCGCTGCTTCGCGATGTACGGGCCAGATA
TACGCGAGGGCCTATTTCCCATGATTCCTTCATATTTGCATATACGATACAAGGCTGTTAGAGAGATAAT
TGGAATTAATTTGACTGTAAACACAAAGATATTAGTACAAAATACGTGACGTAGAAAGTAATAATTTCTT
GGGTAGTTTGCAGTTTTAAAATTATGTTTTAAAATGGACTATCATATGCTTACCGTAACTTGAAAGTATT
TCGATTTCTTGGCTTTATATATCTTGTGGAAAGGACGAAACACCGTAATACGACTCACTATAGGGTCTAG
AATTCCTGTGACCTGCCGTATAGGCAGCTGAAGATCAGTCTTCGATGGTCGAAGACGATAATTCTGCCGA
AAAGGCAGTGAGTAGTGTAGCGGCCGCTTTTTTTCTTCTGAGGCGGAAAGAACCAGCTGGGGCTCTAGGG
GGTATCCCC
[124 nt withheld, positions 920-1043]
C
[91 nt withheld, positions 1045-1135]
A
[49 nt withheld, positions 1137-1185]
CCTTTGACGTTGGAGTCCACGTTCTTT
[37 nt withheld, positions 1213-1249]
ACCCTATCTCGGTCTATTCTTTTGATTTATAAGGGATTTTGCCGATTTCGGCCTATTGGTTAAAAAATGA
GCTGATTTAACAAAAATTTAACGCGAATTAATTCTGTGGAATGTGTGTCAGTTAGGGTGTGGAAAGTCCC
CAGGCTCCCCAGCAGGCAGAAGTATGCAAAGCATGCATCTCAATTAGTCAGCAACCAGGTGTGGAAAGTC
CCCAGGCTCCCCAGCAGGCAGAAGTATGCAAAGCATGCATCTCAATTAGTCAGCAACCATAGTCCCGCCC
CTAACTCCGCCCATCCCGCCCCTAACTCCGCCCAGTTCCGCCCATTCTCCGCCCCATGGCTGACTAATTT
TTTTTATTTATGCAGAGGCCGAGGCCGCCTCTGCCTCTGAGCTATTCCAGAAGTAGTGAGGAGGCTTTTT
TGGAGGCCTAGGCTTTTGCAAAAAGCTCCCGGGAGCTTGTATATCCATTTTCGGATCTGATCAAGAGACA
GGATGAGGATCGTTTCGCATGATTGAACAAGATGGATTGCACGCAGGTTCTCCGGCCGCTTGGGTGGAGA
GGCTATTCGGCTATGACTGGGCACAACAGACAATCGGCTGCTCTGATGCCGCCGTGTTCCGGCTGTCAGC
GCAGGGGCGCCCGGTTCTTTTTGTCAAGACCGACCTGTCCGGTGCCCTGAATGAACTGCAGGACGAGGCA
GCGCGGCTATCGTGGCTGGCCACGACGGGCGTTCCTTGCGCAGCTGTGCTCGACGTTGTCACTGAAGCGG
GAAGGGACTGGCTGCTATTGGGCGAAGTGCCGGGGCAGGATCTCCTGTCATCTCACCTTGCTCCTGCCGA
GAAAGTATCCATCATGGCTGATGCAATGCGGCGGCTGCATACGCTTGATCCGGCTACCTGCCCATTCGAC
CACCAAGCGAAACATCGCATCGAGCGAGCACGTACTCGGATGGAAGCCGGTCTTGTCGATCAGGATGATC
TGGACGAAGAGCATCAGGGGCTCGCGCCAGCCGAACTGTTCGCCAGGCTCAAGGCGCGCATGCCCGACGG
CGAGGATCTCGTCGTGACCCATGGCGATGCCTGCTTGCCGAATATCATGGTGGAAAATGGCCGCTTTTCT
GGATTCATCGACTGTGGCCGGCTGGGTGTGGCGGACCGCTATCAGGACATAGCGTTGGCTACCCGTGATA
TTGCTGAAGAGCTTGGCGGCGAATGGGCTGACCGCTTCCTCGTGCTTTACGGTATCGCCGCTCCCGATTC
GCAGCGCATCGCCTTCTATCGCCTTCTTGACGAGTTCTTCTGAGCGGGACTCTGGGGTTCGAAATGACCG
ACCAAGCGACGCCCAACCTGCCATCACGAGATTTCGATTCCACCGCCGCCTTCTATGAAAGGTTGGGCTT
CGGAATCGTTTTCCGGGACGCCGGCTGGATGATCCTCCAGCGCGGGGATCTCATGCTGGAGTTCTTCGCC
CACCCCAACTTGTTTATTGCAGCTTATAATGGTTACAAATAAAGCAATAGCATCACAAATTTCACAAATA
AAGCATTTTTTTCACTGCATTCTAGTTGTGGTTTGTCCAAACTCATCAATGTATCTTATCATGTCTGTAT
ACCGTCGACCTCTAGCTAGAGCTTGGCGTAATCATGGTCATAGCTGTTTCCTGTGTGAAATTGTTATCCG
CTCACAATTCCACACAACATACGAGCCGGAAGCATAAAGTGTAAAGCCTGGGGTGCCTAATGAGTGAGCT
AACTCACATTAATTGCGTTGCGCTCACTGCCCGCTTTCCAGTCGGGAAACCTGTCGTGCCAGCTGCATTA
ATGAATCGGCCAACGCGCGGGGAGAGGCGGTTTGCGTATTGGGCGCTCTTCCGCTTCCTCGCTCACTGAC
TCGCTGCGCTCGGTCGTTCGGCTGCGGCGAGCGGTATCAGCTCACTCAAAGGCGGTAATACGGTTATCCA
CAGAATCAGGGGATAACGCAGGAAAGAACATGTGAGCAAAAGGCCAGCAAAAGGCCAGGAACCGTAAAAA
GGCCGCGTTGCTGGCGTTTTTCCATAGGCTCCGCCCCCCTGACGAGCATCACAAAAATCGACGCTCAAGT
CAGAGGTGGCGAAACCCGACAGGACTATAAAGATACCAGGCGTTTCCCCCTGGAAGCTCCCTCGTGCGCT
CTCCTGTTCCGACCCTGCCGCTTACCGGATACCTGTCCGCCTTTCTCCCTTCGGGAAGCGTGGCGCTTTC
TCATAGCTCACGCTGTAGGTATCTCAGTTCGGTGTAGGTCGTTCGCTCCAAGCTGGGCTGTGTGCACGAA
CCCCCCGTTCAGCCCGACCGCTGCGCCTTATCCGGTAACTATCGTCTTGAGTCCAACCCGGTAAGACACG
ACTTATCGCCACTGGCAGCAGCCACTGGTAACAGGATTAGCAGAGCGAGGTATGTAGGCGGTGCTACAGA
GTTCTTGAAGTGGTGGCCTAACTACGGCTACACTAGAAGAACAGTATTTGGTATCTGCGCTCTGCTGAAG
CCAGTTACCTTCGGAAAAAGAGTTGGTAGCTCTTGATCCGGCAAACAAACCACCGCTGGTAGCGGTGGTT
TTTTTGTTTGCAAGCAGCAGATTACGCGCAGAAAAAAAGGATCTCAAGAAGATCCTTTGATCTTTTCTAC
GGGGTCTGACGCTCAGTGGAACGAAAACTCACGTTAAGGGATTTTGGTCATGAGATTATCAAAAAGGATC
TTCACCTAGATCCTTTTAAATTAAAAATGAAGTTTTAAATCAATCTAAAGTATATATGAGTAAACTTGGT
CTGACAGTTACCAATGCTTAATCAGTGAGGCACCTATCTCAGCGATCTGTCTATTTCGTTCATCCATAGT
TGCCTGACTCCCCGTCGTGTAGATAACTACGATACGGGAGGGCTTACCATCTGGCCCCAGTGCTGCAATG
ATACCGCGAGACCCACGCTCACCGGCTCCAGATTTATCAGCAATAAACCAGCCAGCCGGAAGGGCCGAGC
GCAGAAGTGGTCCTGCAACTTTATCCGCCTCCATCCAGTCTATTAATTGTTGCCGGGAAGCTAGAGTAAG
TAGTTCGCCAGTTAATAGTTTGCGCAACGTTGTTGCCATTGCTACAGGCATCGTGGTGTCACGCTCGTCG
TTTGGTATGGCTTCATTCAGCTCCGGTTCCCAACGATCAAGGCGAGTTACATGATCCCCCATGTTGTGCA
AAAAAGCGGTTAGCTCCTTCGGTCCTCCGATCGTTGTCAGAAGTAAGTTGGCCGCAGTGTTATCACTCAT
GGTTATGGCAGCACTGCATAATTCTCTTACTGTCATGCCATCCGTAAGATGCTTTTCTGTGACTGGTGAG
TACTCAACCAAGTCATTCTGAGAATAGTGTATGCGGCGACCGAGTTGCTCTTGCCCGGCGTCAATACGGG
ATAATACCGCGCCACATAGCATAACTTTAAAAGTGCTCATCATTGGAAAACGTTCTTCGGGGCGAAAACT
CTCAAGGATCTTACCGCTGTTGAGATCCAGTTCGATGTAA
Features (pLannotate 1.2.2; 16 found; start..end, strand, type, name):
    129..233     -  promoter       AmpR promoter: bla
    292..344     -  misc_feature   bom (fragment): basis of mobility region from pBR322
    496..736     +  promoter       U6 promoter: RNA polymerase III promoter for human U6 snRNA
    746..764     +  promoter       T7 promoter: promoter for bacteriophage T7 RNA polymerase
    878..899     +  promoter       SV40 promoter (fragment): SV40 enhancer and early promoter
    920..1348    +  rep_origin     f1 ori (sequence partly withheld): f1 bacteriophage origin of replication; arrow indicates direction of (+) strand synthesis
   1362..1691    +  promoter       SV40 promoter: SV40 enhancer and early promoter
   1758..2549    +  CDS            neo: KKA2_KLEPN - Also known as kan, nptII. Experimental evidence at protein level: Swiss-Prot protein existence level 1. Resistance to kanamycin, neomycin, paromomycin, ribostamycin, butirosin and gentamicin B. From Klebsiella pneumoniae.
   2573..2731    +  CDS            ble (fragment): BLE_KLEPN - Experimental evidence at protein level: Swiss-Prot protein existence level 1. Binding protein with a strong affinity to the bleomycin family of antibiotics. Binds to CL990; an antimitotic-antibiotic compound. From Klebsiella pneumoniae.
   2726..2847    +  polyA_signal   SV40 poly(A) signal: SV40 polyadenylation signal
   2920..2936    -  protein_bind   lac operator: The lac repressor binds to the lac operator to inhibit transcription in E. coli. This inhibition can be relieved by adding lactose or isopropyl-β-D-thiogalactopyranoside (IPTG). lac repressor encoded by lacI
   2944..2974    -  promoter       lac promoter: promoter for the E. coli lac operon
   2989..3010    -  protein_bind   CAP binding site: CAP binding activates transcription in the presence of cAMP. E. coli catabolite activator protein
   3023..3115    -  CDS            lacI (fragment): lac repressor; lacI; The lac repressor binds to the lac operator to inhibit transcription in E. coli. This inhibition can be relieved by adding lactose or isopropyl-β-D-thiogalactopyranoside (IPTG).
   3298..3886    -  rep_origin     ori: high-copy-number ColE1/pMB1/pBR322/pUC origin of replication
   4057..128     -  CDS            AmpR (across the origin): β-lactamase; bla; confers resistance to ampicillin, carbenicillin, and related antibiotics
