[The description below was written by a language model from this plasmid's Addgene catalogue record and pLannotate feature annotations shown in this document.]
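Description:
pSL3617 (pCRISPR(BbsI)_Pse) is a mammalian expression plasmid of about 4.8 kb, built on the p6A backbone, that serves as an entry vector for CRISPR RNAs of a CRISPR-associated transposase system from Pseudoalteromonas sp. S983. It is propagated in E. coli as a high-copy plasmid through a ColE1/pUC-type origin and selected with ampicillin via the β-lactamase gene and its native promoter. An f1 phage origin and short remnants of pBR322 bom, lacI and lac promoter/operator sequences are also present as backbone carry-over.

The functional payload is a human U6 RNA polymerase III promoter driving a minimal Pseudoalteromonas CRISPR array. Rather than a defined spacer, the array carries two BbsI sites, so the recorded guide sequence is listed as unknown. BbsI is a type IIS enzyme, so digestion removes the placeholder and leaves overhangs into which annealed oligonucleotides encoding a chosen spacer can be ligated between the repeats. The array itself is not annotated in the feature table, but it presumably lies just downstream of the U6 promoter, where a T7 promoter is also detected. Elsewhere on the plasmid, an SV40 enhancer/early promoter drives the neo (nptII) gene, followed by a ble fragment and an SV40 polyadenylation signal. This cassette could in principle allow G418 selection in mammalian cells, although the record does not state that it is used this way.

The plasmid supplies only the guide RNA component. According to the record, it was made for work on targeted DNA integration in human cells without double-strand breaks, where it would be co-delivered with separate constructs encoding the transposase and targeting proteins and the donor DNA.
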