Addgene plasmid #200902: pSL3617 (pCRISPR(BbsI)_Pse)
Purpose: Expresses Pseudoalteromonas CRISPR RNA from a U6 promoter. The CRISPR array contains two BbsI sites for spacer cloning.
Depositing lab: Samuel H. Sternberg. Depositing organization: Columbia University. Publication: Targeted DNA integration in human cells without double-strand breaks using CRISPR-associated transposases. Lampe GD, King RT, Halpin-Healy TS, Klompe SE, Hogan MI, Vo PLH, Tang S, Chavez A, Sternberg SH. Nat Biotechnol. 2023 Mar 29. doi: 10.1038/s41587-023-01748-1. PubMed 36991112.
Backbone
  Vector backbone: p6A
  Vector type: Mammalian Expression
Growth in bacteria
  Bacterial resistance: Ampicillin, 100 μg/mL
  Growth temperature: 37°C
  Growth strain: DH5alpha
  Copy number: High Copy
Gene/Insert
  Gene/Insert name: PseCRISPR (entry)
  gRNA/shRNA sequence: unknown
  Species: Pseudoalteromonas sp. S983
  Cloning method: Restriction Enzyme; 5′ cloning site Unknown (unknown if destroyed); 3′ cloning site Unknown (unknown if destroyed)
Terms and licenses: Academic/Nonprofit Terms; Industry Terms: Not Available to Industry
How to cite: pSL3617 (pCRISPR(BbsI)_Pse) was a gift from Samuel H. Sternberg (Addgene plasmid # 200902 ; http://n2t.net/addgene:200902 ; RRID:Addgene_200902)
